>Addgene plasmid #121031 | T12m | addgene full sequence | sequence record 249041 | Addgene NGS Result
GCGCACATTTCCCCGAAAAGTGCCACCTGACGTCTAAGAAACCATTATTATCATGACATTAACCTATAAA
AATAGGCGTATCACGAGGCAGAATTTCAGATAAAAAAAATCCTTAGCTTTCGCTAAGGATGATTTCTGGA
ATTCGCGGCCGCTTCTAGAGACTAGTGGGTCTCAAGGTTTCAGCCAAAAAACTTAAGACCGCCGGTCTTG
TCCACTACCTTGCAGTAATGCGGTGGACAGGATCGGCGGTTTTCTTTTCTCTTCTCAAGCTTAGAGACCT
ACTAGTAGCGGCCGCTGCAGGCTTCCTCGCTCACTGACTCGCTGCGCTCGGTCGTTCGGCTGCGGCGAGC
GGTATCAGCTCACTCAAAGGCGGTAATACGGTTATCCACAGAATCAGGGGATAACGCAGGAAAGAACATG
TGAGCAAAAGGCCAGCAAAAGGCCAGGAACCGTAAAAAGGCCGCGTTGCTGGCGTTTTTCCACAGGCTCC
GCCCCCCTGACGAGCATCACAAAAATCGACGCTCAAGTCAGAGGTGGCGAAACCCGACAGGACTATAAAG
ATACCAGGCGTTTCCCCCTGGAAGCTCCCTCGTGCGCTCTCCTGTTCCGACCCTGCCGCTTACCGGATAC
CTGTCCGCCTTTCTCCCTTCGGGAAGCGTGGCGCTTTCTCATAGCTCACGCTGTAGGTATCTCAGTTCGG
TGTAGGTCGTTCGCTCCAAGCTGGGCTGTGTGCACGAACCCCCCGTTCAGCCCGACCGCTGCGCCTTATC
CGGTAACTATCGTCTTGAGTCCAACCCGGTAAGACACGACTTATCGCCACTGGCAGCAGCCACTGGTAAC
AGGATTAGCAGAGCGAGGTATGTAGGCGGTGCTACAGAGTTCTTGAAGTGGTGGCCTAACTACGGCTACA
CTAGAAGAACAGTATTTGGTATCTGCGCTCTGCTGAAGCCAGTTACCTTCGGAAAAAGAGTTGGTAGCTC
TTGATCCGGCAAACAAACCACCGCTGGTAGCGGTGGTTTTTTTGTTTGCAAGCAGCAGATTACGCGCAGA
AAAAAAGGATCTCAAGAAGATCCTTTGATCTTTTCTACGGGGTCTGACGCTCAGTGGAACGAAAACTCAC
GTTAAGGGATTTTGGTCATGAGATTATCAAAAAGGATCTTCACCTAGATCCTTTTAAATTAAAAATGAAG
TTTTAAATCAATCTAAAGTATATATGAGTAAACTTGGTCTGACAGTTACCAATGCTTAATCAGTGAGGCA
CCTATCTCAGCGATCTGTCTATTTCGTTCATCCATAGTTGCCTGACTCCCCGTCGTGTAGATAACTACGA
TACGGGAGGGCTTACCATCTGGCCCCAGTGCTGCAATGATACCGCGCGACCCACGCTCACCGGCTCCAGA
TTTATCAGCAATAAACCAGCCAGCCGGAAGGGCCGAGCGCAGAAGTGGTCCTGCAACTTTATCCGCCTCC
ATCCAGTCTATTAATTGTTGCCGGGAAGCTAGAGTAAGTAGTTCGCCAGTTAATAGTTTGCGCAACGTTG
TTGCCATTGCTACAGGCATCGTGGTGTCACGCTCGTCGTTTGGTATGGCTTCATTCAGCTCCGGTTCCCA
ACGATCAAGGCGAGTTACATGATCCCCCATGTTGTGCAAAAAAGCGGTTAGCTCCTTCGGTCCTCCGATC
GTTGTCAGAAGTAAGTTGGCCGCAGTGTTATCACTCATGGTTATGGCAGCACTGCATAATTCTCTTACTG
TCATGCCATCCGTAAGATGCTTTTCTGTGACTGGTGAGTACTCAACCAAGTCATTCTGAGAATAGTGTAT
GCGGCGACCGAGTTGCTCTTGCCCGGCGTCAATACGGGATAATACCGCGCCACATAGCAGAACTTTAAAA
GTGCTCATCATTGGAAAACGTTCTTCGGGGCGAAAACTCTCAAGGATCTTACCGCTGTTGAGATCCAGTT
CGATGTAACCCACTCGTGCACCCAACTGATCTTCAGCATCTTTTACTTTCACCAGCGTTTCTGGGTGAGC
AAAAACAGGAAGGCAAAATGCCGCAAAAAAGGGAATAAGGGCGACACGGAAATGTTGAATACTCATACTC
TTCCTTTTTCAATATTATTGAAGCATTTATCAGGGTTATTGTCTCATGAGCGGATACATATTTGAATGTA
TTTAGAAAAATAAACAAATAGGGGTTCC
Features (pLannotate 1.2.2; 6 found; start..end, strand, type, name):
     93..136     -  terminator     bacterial terminator: putative bacterial transcription terminator
    139..160     +  misc_feature   BioBrick prefix: BioBrick prefix for parts that do not start with "ATG"
    280..300     +  misc_feature   BioBrick suffix: universal suffix for all parts
    477..1065    -  rep_origin     ori: high-copy-number ColE1/pMB1/pBR322/pUC origin of replication
   1236..2096    -  CDS            AmpR: β-lactamase; bla; confers resistance to ampicillin, carbenicillin, and related antibiotics
   2097..3       -  promoter       AmpR promoter (across the origin): bla
