[The description below was written by a language model from this plasmid's Addgene catalogue record, the feature table of its GenBank file and pLannotate feature annotations shown in this document.]
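Description:
T12m is a small synthetic-biology part plasmid that stores a single transcriptional terminator as a level-0 "DE" part for MoClo Golden Gate assembly, belonging to the CIDAR MoClo Extension set. It is built on the DVA destination backbone (about 2.1 kb; the sequenced plasmid is 2,198 nt) and is maintained in E. coli through a high-copy ColE1/pUC-type origin. Selection is by ampicillin, via a β-lactamase gene driven by its native bla promoter.

The payload is a 98 bp insert carrying ECK120029600, described in the record as the strongest natural terminator from a published terminator characterisation, with a reported strength of 378-fold. The insert was placed in the backbone by Gibson cloning. In the sequence annotation it occupies the interval between a BioBrick prefix and a BioBrick suffix, remnants of the backbone's standard cloning region, although the automated annotation does not label the terminator itself. A separate putative bacterial terminator lies just upstream of the prefix on the opposite strand, where it presumably insulates the part site from backbone transcription. The "DE" designation refers to the fusion-site overhangs exposed on Type IIS digestion, which in the MoClo scheme place the part at the terminator position at the end of a transcription unit, after the promoter, ribosome binding site and coding sequence parts. The restriction sites themselves are not annotated in the record.

The accompanying GenBank file covers only the 98 bp insert and contains no feature annotation beyond the source line, so all backbone details come from the full-sequence feature table. The plasmid is typically used as a source of a strong terminator when building bacterial genetic circuits and expression cassettes.
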