Addgene plasmid #121031: T12m
Purpose: MoClo golden gate assembly DE part ECK120029600 (378x-strength natural terminator; see DOI: 10.1038/nmeth.2515). Please see Supplemental Documents for annotated Genbank file.
Depositing lab: Richard Murray.
Backbone
  Vector backbone: DVA
  Backbone size w/o insert (bp): 2100
  Vector type: Synthetic Biology
Growth in bacteria
  Bacterial resistance: Ampicillin, 100 μg/mL
  Growth temperature: 37°C
  Growth strain: JM109
  Copy number: High Copy
Gene/Insert
  Gene/Insert name: ECK120029600 (strongest natural Voigt terminator)
  Species: Synthetic
  Insert size (bp): 98
  Cloning method: Gibson Cloning
  Sequencing primers: 5′ AAATAGGCGTATCACGAGGCA; 3′ TTACCGCCTTTGAGTGAGCTG
Terms and licenses: Academic/Nonprofit Terms; Industry Terms: Not Available to Industry
How to cite: T12m was a gift from Richard Murray (Addgene plasmid # 121031 ; http://n2t.net/addgene:121031 ; RRID:Addgene_121031)
