LOCUS       Exported 98 bp ds-DNA linear SYN 13-JUN-2021
DEFINITION  MoClo golden gate assembly DE part ECK120029600 (378x-strength
            natural terminator; see DOI: 10.1038/nmeth.2515). Please see
            Supplemental Documents for annotated Genbank file..
ACCESSION   .
VERSION     .
KEYWORDS    T12m
SOURCE      synthetic DNA construct
  ORGANISM  synthetic DNA construct
REFERENCE   1 (bases 1 to 98)
  TITLE     CIDAR MoClo Extension
REFERENCE   2 (bases 1 to 98)
  AUTHORS   .
  TITLE     Direct Submission
  JOURNAL   Exported Jun 13, 2021 from SnapGene Server 1.1.58
            http://www.snapgene.com
FEATURES             Location/Qualifiers
     source          1..98
                     /organism="synthetic DNA construct"
                     /mol_type="other DNA"
ORIGIN
        1 aggtttcagc caaaaaactt aagaccgccg gtcttgtcca ctaccttgca gtaatgcggt
       61 ggacaggatc ggcggttttc ttttctcttc tcaagctt
//
